Addgene plasmid #99735: Icam 2 SaCas9 YAP sgRNA2
Purpose: Expresses SaCas9 and a gRNA targeting mouse YAP
Depositing lab: Yu Huang. Depositing organization: Chinese University of Hong Kong. Publication: Integrin-YAP/TAZ-JNK cascade mediates atheroprotective effect of unidirectional shear flow. Wang L, Luo JY, Li B, Tian XY, Chen LJ, Huang Y, Liu J, Deng D, Lau CW, Wan S, Ai D, Mak KK, Tong KK, Kwan KM, Wang N, Chiu JJ, Zhu Y, Huang Y. Nature. 2016 Dec 7. doi: 10.1038/nature20602. PubMed 27926730.
Backbone
  Vector backbone: pX601-AAV-CMV::NLS-SaCas9-NLS-3xHA-bGHpA;U6::BsaI-sgRNA (Addgene Plasmid #61591)
  Backbone manufacturer: Feng Zhang Lab
  Vector type: Mammalian Expression, AAV, CRISPR
Growth in bacteria
  Bacterial resistance: Ampicillin, 100 μg/mL
  Growth temperature: 37°C
  Growth strain: NEB Stable
  Copy number: High Copy
Gene/Insert
  Gene/Insert name: SaCas9 gRNA targeting Yap1 (alt name: SaCas9 gRNA targeting yes-associated protein 1)
  gRNA/shRNA sequence: TGCACGACCTGGTGGCCGGCC
  Species: M. musculus (mouse)
  Entrez Gene: Yap1 (a.k.a. Yap, Yap65, Yki, Yorkie)
  Promoter: U6
  Cloning method: Restriction Enzyme; 5′ cloning site BsaI (destroyed during cloning); 3′ cloning site BsaI (destroyed during cloning)
  Sequencing primers: 5′ LKO.1 5'
Terms and licenses: Academic/Nonprofit Terms; Industry Terms: Not Available to Industry
How to cite: Icam 2 SaCas9 YAP sgRNA2 was a gift from Yu Huang (Addgene plasmid # 99735 ; http://n2t.net/addgene:99735 ; RRID:Addgene_99735)
