[The description below was written by a language model from this plasmid's Addgene catalogue record and pLannotate feature annotations shown in this document.]
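Description:
Icam 2 SaCas9 YAP sgRNA2 is an all-in-one AAV CRISPR plasmid derived from the pX601 backbone, which in its parental form carries CMV-driven NLS-SaCas9-NLS-3xHA with a bGH polyadenylation signal and a U6-driven sgRNA cassette with BsaI cloning sites. It is propagated in bacteria as a high-copy plasmid through a ColE1/pUC-type origin with ampicillin selection (AmpR under its own promoter), and it also carries an f1 phage origin. AAV2 inverted terminal repeats flank the payload so that the cassette can be packaged into recombinant AAV particles. The right ITR is annotated in full, while only short fragments of the left ITR were detected in the sequence record. A recombination-limiting growth strain is listed, as is typical for ITR-containing plasmids.

Between the ITRs, the annotated features include the Staphylococcus aureus Cas9 coding sequence fused at its C-terminus to a nucleoplasmin bipartite nuclear localization signal and a 3xHA epitope tag, followed by the bGH poly(A) signal. Downstream, a human U6 RNA polymerase III promoter drives a guide targeting mouse Yap1 (yes-associated protein 1), cloned through BsaI sites that were destroyed in the process and joined to the SaCas9 guide RNA scaffold. No promoter is annotated upstream of SaCas9. The plasmid name suggests that the backbone's CMV promoter may have been replaced by an Icam2 promoter element, but the record does not state this explicitly. The small size of SaCas9 allows nuclease and guide to fit within a single AAV genome. The stated purpose is co-expression of SaCas9 and the guide to disrupt mouse YAP in mammalian cells or by AAV delivery.
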