Features (pLannotate 1.2.2; 18 found; start..end, strand, type, name):
     12..39      +  repeat_region  AAV2 ITR (fragment): inverted terminal repeat of adeno-associated virus serotype 2 inverted
     68..95      +  repeat_region  AAV2 ITR (fragment): inverted terminal repeat of adeno-associated virus serotype 2 inverted
    611..3766    +  CDS            cas9: CAS9_STAAU - Experimental evidence at protein level: Swiss-Prot protein existence level 1. CRISPR (clustered regularly interspaced short palindromic repeat) is an adaptive immune system that provides protection against mobile genetic elements (viruses, transposable elements and conjugative plasmids). CRISPR clusters contain spacers, sequences complementary to antecedent mobile elements, and target invading nucleic acids. CRISPR clusters are transcribed and processed into CRISPR RNA (crRNA). In type II CRISPR systems correct processing of pre-crRNA requires a trans- encoded small RNA (tracrRNA)
   3767..3814    +  CDS            nucleoplasmin NLS: bipartite nuclear localization signal from nucleoplasmin
   3821..3837    +  CDS            3xHA (fragment): three tandem HA epitope tags
   3848..3864    +  CDS            3xHA (fragment): three tandem HA epitope tags
   3875..3903    +  CDS            3xHA (fragment): three tandem HA epitope tags
   3935..4046    +  polyA_signal   bGH poly(A) signal: bovine growth hormone polyadenylation signal
   4149..4389    +  promoter       U6 promoter: RNA polymerase III promoter for human U6 snRNA
   4420..4495    +  misc_RNA       Sa gRNA scaffold: guide RNA scaffold for the Staphylococcus aureus CRISPR/Cas9 system
   4509..4649    +  repeat_region  AAV2 ITR: inverted terminal repeat of adeno-associated virus serotype 2 inverted
   4654..4705    -  misc_feature   bom (fragment): basis of mobility region from pBR322
   4724..5179    +  rep_origin     f1 ori (sequence partly withheld): f1 bacteriophage origin of replication; arrow indicates direction of (+) strand synthesis
   5180..5229    -  misc_feature   bom (fragment): basis of mobility region from pBR322
   5331..5366    -  CDS            rop (fragment): Rop protein, which maintains plasmids at low copy number; rop
   5461..5565    +  promoter       AmpR promoter: bla
   5566..6426    +  CDS            AmpR: β-lactamase; bla; confers resistance to ampicillin, carbenicillin, and related antibiotics
   6597..7185    +  rep_origin     ori: high-copy-number ColE1/pMB1/pBR322/pUC origin of replication
>Addgene plasmid #99735 | Icam 2 SaCas9 YAP sgRNA2 | addgene full sequence | sequence record 197779 | Addgene NGS Result
CCTGCAGGCAGCTGCGCGCTCGCTCGCTCACTGAGGCCGCCCGGGCGTCGGGCGACCTTTGGTCGCCCGG
CCTCAGTGAGCGAGCGAGCGCGCAGAGAGGGAGTGGCCAACTCCATCACTAGGGGTTCCTGGGGCCTCTA
GACTCGAGGTCTCCCAGGCATGACTCCAACAATGCATCCCATGGGATTTGGGGTTCCCCAGATCTGGGGC
TTGTAGGCCTGACTCTCCCCTGTGCACACGTCTCATACACGCATGCGTGCACCCATTGCCTGCCCCGCCC
CTTGCACAGGGAGTCAGCAGGGAGGACTGGGTTATGCCCTGCTTATCAGCAGCTTCCCAGCTTCCTCTGC
CTGGATTCTTAGAGGCCTGGGGTCCTAGAACGAGCTGGTGCACGTGGCTTCCCAAAGATCTCTCAGATAA
TGAGAGGAAATGCAGTCATCAGTTTGCAGAAGGCTAGGGATTCTGGGCCATAGCTCAGACCTGCGCCCAC
CATCTCCCTCCAGGCAGCCCTTGGCTGGTCCCTGCGAGCCCGTGGAGACTGCCAGTCACCGGTGCCACCA
TGGCCCCAAAGAAGAAGCGGAAGGTCGGTATCCACGGAGTCCCAGCAGCCAAGCGGAACTACATCCTGGG
CCTGGACATCGGCATCACCAGCGTGGGCTACGGCATCATCGACTACGAGACACGGGACGTGATCGATGCC
GGCGTGCGGCTGTTCAAAGAGGCCAACGTGGAAAACAACGAGGGCAGGCGGAGCAAGAGAGGCGCCAGAA
GGCTGAAGCGGCGGAGGCGGCATAGAATCCAGAGAGTGAAGAAGCTGCTGTTCGACTACAACCTGCTGAC
CGACCACAGCGAGCTGAGCGGCATCAACCCCTACGAGGCCAGAGTGAAGGGCCTGAGCCAGAAGCTGAGC
GAGGAAGAGTTCTCTGCCGCCCTGCTGCACCTGGCCAAGAGAAGAGGCGTGCACAACGTGAACGAGGTGG
AAGAGGACACCGGCAACGAGCTGTCCACCAAAGAGCAGATCAGCCGGAACAGCAAGGCCCTGGAAGAGAA
ATACGTGGCCGAACTGCAGCTGGAACGGCTGAAGAAAGACGGCGAAGTGCGGGGCAGCATCAACAGATTC
AAGACCAGCGACTACGTGAAAGAAGCCAAACAGCTGCTGAAGGTGCAGAAGGCCTACCACCAGCTGGACC
AGAGCTTCATCGACACCTACATCGACCTGCTGGAAACCCGGCGGACCTACTATGAGGGACCTGGCGAGGG
CAGCCCCTTCGGCTGGAAGGACATCAAAGAATGGTACGAGATGCTGATGGGCCACTGCACCTACTTCCCC
GAGGAACTGCGGAGCGTGAAGTACGCCTACAACGCCGACCTGTACAACGCCCTGAACGACCTGAACAATC
TCGTGATCACCAGGGACGAGAACGAGAAGCTGGAATATTACGAGAAGTTCCAGATCATCGAGAACGTGTT
CAAGCAGAAGAAGAAGCCCACCCTGAAGCAGATCGCCAAAGAAATCCTCGTGAACGAAGAGGATATTAAG
GGCTACAGAGTGACCAGCACCGGCAAGCCCGAGTTCACCAACCTGAAGGTGTACCACGACATCAAGGACA
TTACCGCCCGGAAAGAGATTATTGAGAACGCCGAGCTGCTGGATCAGATTGCCAAGATCCTGACCATCTA
CCAGAGCAGCGAGGACATCCAGGAAGAACTGACCAATCTGAACTCCGAGCTGACCCAGGAAGAGATCGAG
CAGATCTCTAATCTGAAGGGCTATACCGGCACCCACAACCTGAGCCTGAAGGCCATCAACCTGATCCTGG
ACGAGCTGTGGCACACCAACGACAACCAGATCGCTATCTTCAACCGGCTGAAGCTGGTGCCCAAGAAGGT
GGACCTGTCCCAGCAGAAAGAGATCCCCACCACCCTGGTGGACGACTTCATCCTGAGCCCCGTCGTGAAG
AGAAGCTTCATCCAGAGCATCAAAGTGATCAACGCCATCATCAAGAAGTACGGCCTGCCCAACGACATCA
TTATCGAGCTGGCCCGCGAGAAGAACTCCAAGGACGCCCAGAAAATGATCAACGAGATGCAGAAGCGGAA
CCGGCAGACCAACGAGCGGATCGAGGAAATCATCCGGACCACCGGCAAAGAGAACGCCAAGTACCTGATC
GAGAAGATCAAGCTGCACGACATGCAGGAAGGCAAGTGCCTGTACAGCCTGGAAGCCATCCCTCTGGAAG
ATCTGCTGAACAACCCCTTCAACTATGAGGTGGACCACATCATCCCCAGAAGCGTGTCCTTCGACAACAG
CTTCAACAACAAGGTGCTCGTGAAGCAGGAAGAAAACAGCAAGAAGGGCAACCGGACCCCATTCCAGTAC
CTGAGCAGCAGCGACAGCAAGATCAGCTACGAAACCTTCAAGAAGCACATCCTGAATCTGGCCAAGGGCA
AGGGCAGAATCAGCAAGACCAAGAAAGAGTATCTGCTGGAAGAACGGGACATCAACAGGTTCTCCGTGCA
GAAAGACTTCATCAACCGGAACCTGGTGGATACCAGATACGCCACCAGAGGCCTGATGAACCTGCTGCGG
AGCTACTTCAGAGTGAACAACCTGGACGTGAAAGTGAAGTCCATCAATGGCGGCTTCACCAGCTTTCTGC
GGCGGAAGTGGAAGTTTAAGAAAGAGCGGAACAAGGGGTACAAGCACCACGCCGAGGACGCCCTGATCAT
TGCCAACGCCGATTTCATCTTCAAAGAGTGGAAGAAACTGGACAAGGCCAAAAAAGTGATGGAAAACCAG
ATGTTCGAGGAAAAGCAGGCCGAGAGCATGCCCGAGATCGAAACCGAGCAGGAGTACAAAGAGATCTTCA
TCACCCCCCACCAGATCAAGCACATTAAGGACTTCAAGGACTACAAGTACAGCCACCGGGTGGACAAGAA
GCCTAATAGAGAGCTGATTAACGACACCCTGTACTCCACCCGGAAGGACGACAAGGGCAACACCCTGATC
GTGAACAATCTGAACGGCCTGTACGACAAGGACAATGACAAGCTGAAAAAGCTGATCAACAAGAGCCCCG
AAAAGCTGCTGATGTACCACCACGACCCCCAGACCTACCAGAAACTGAAGCTGATTATGGAACAGTACGG
CGACGAGAAGAATCCCCTGTACAAGTACTACGAGGAAACCGGGAACTACCTGACCAAGTACTCCAAAAAG
GACAACGGCCCCGTGATCAAGAAGATTAAGTATTACGGCAACAAACTGAACGCCCATCTGGACATCACCG
ACGACTACCCCAACAGCAGAAACAAGGTCGTGAAGCTGTCCCTGAAGCCCTACAGATTCGACGTGTACCT
GGACAATGGCGTGTACAAGTTCGTGACCGTGAAGAATCTGGATGTGATCAAAAAAGAAAACTACTACGAA
GTGAATAGCAAGTGCTATGAGGAAGCTAAGAAGCTGAAGAAGATCAGCAACCAGGCCGAGTTTATCGCCT
CCTTCTACAACAACGATCTGATCAAGATCAACGGCGAGCTGTATAGAGTGATCGGCGTGAACAACGACCT
GCTGAACCGGATCGAAGTGAACATGATCGACATCACCTACCGCGAGTACCTGGAAAACATGAACGACAAG
AGGCCCCCCAGGATCATTAAGACAATCGCCTCCAAGACCCAGAGCATTAAGAAGTACAGCACAGACATTC
TGGGCAACCTGTATGAAGTGAAATCTAAGAAGCACCCTCAGATCATCAAAAAGGGCAAAAGGCCGGCGGC
CACGAAAAAGGCCGGCCAGGCAAAAAAGAAAAAGGGATCCTACCCATACGATGTTCCAGATTACGCTTAC
CCATACGATGTTCCAGATTACGCTTACCCATACGATGTTCCAGATTACGCTTAAGAATTCCTAGAGCTCG
CTGATCAGCCTCGACTGTGCCTTCTAGTTGCCAGCCATCTGTTGTTTGCCCCTCCCCCGTGCCTTCCTTG
ACCCTGGAAGGTGCCACTCCCACTGTCCTTTCCTAATAAAATGAGGAAATTGCATCGCATTGTCTGAGTA
GGTGTCATTCTATTCTGGGGGGTGGGGTGGGGCAGGACAGCAAGGGGGAGGATTGGGAAGAGAATAGCAG
GCATGCTGGGGAGGTACCGAGGGCCTATTTCCCATGATTCCTTCATATTTGCATATACGATACAAGGCTG
TTAGAGAGATAATTGGAATTAATTTGACTGTAAACACAAAGATATTAGTACAAAATACGTGACGTAGAAA
GTAATAATTTCTTGGGTAGTTTGCAGTTTTAAAATTATGTTTTAAAATGGACTATCATATGCTTACCGTA
ACTTGAAAGTATTTCGATTTCTTGGCTTTATATATCTTGTGGAAAGGACGAAACACCGTGCACGACCTGG
TGGCCGGCCGTTTTAGTACTCTGGAAACAGAATCTACTAAAACAAGGCAAAATGCCGTGTTTATCTCGTC
AACTTGTTGGCGAGATTTTTGCGGCCGCAGGAACCCCTAGTGATGGAGTTGGCCACTCCCTCTCTGCGCG
CTCGCTCGCTCACTGAGGCCGGGCGACCAAAGGTCGCCCGACGCCCGGGCTTTGCCCGGGCGGCCTCAGT
GAGCGAGCGAGCGCGCAGCTGCCTGCAGGGGCGCCTGATGCGGTATTTTCTCCTTACGCATCTGTGCGGT
ATTTCACACCGCATA
[95 nt withheld, positions 4706-4800]
T
[46 nt withheld, positions 4802-4847]
C
[141 nt withheld, positions 4849-4989]
CCTTTGACGTTGGAGTCCACGTTCTTT
[37 nt withheld, positions 5017-5053]
ACTCTATCTCGGGCTATTCTTTTGATTTATAAGGGATTTTGCCGATTTCGGTCTATTGGTTAAAAAATGA
GCTGATTTAACAAAAATTTAACGCGAATTTTAACAAAATATTAACGTTTACAATTTTATGGTGCACTCTC
AGTACAATCTGCTCTGATGCCGCATAGTTAAGCCAGCCCCGACACCCGCCAACACCCGCTGACGCGCCCT
GACGGGCTTGTCTGCTCCCGGCATCCGCTTACAGACAAGCTGTGACCGTCTCCGGGAGCTGCATGTGTCA
GAGGTTTTCACCGTCATCACCGAAACGCGCGAGACGAAAGGGCCTCGTGATACGCCTATTTTTATAGGTT
AATGTCATGATAATAATGGTTTCTTAGACGTCAGGTGGCACTTTTCGGGGAAATGTGCGCGGAACCCCTA
TTTGTTTATTTTTCTAAATACATTCAAATATGTATCCGCTCATGAGACAATAACCCTGATAAATGCTTCA
ATAATATTGAAAAAGGAAGAGTATGAGTATTCAACATTTCCGTGTCGCCCTTATTCCCTTTTTTGCGGCA
TTTTGCCTTCCTGTTTTTGCTCACCCAGAAACGCTGGTGAAAGTAAAAGATGCTGAAGATCAGTTGGGTG
CACGAGTGGGTTACATCGAACTGGATCTCAACAGCGGTAAGATCCTTGAGAGTTTTCGCCCCGAAGAACG
TTTTCCAATGATGAGCACTTTTAAAGTTCTGCTATGTGGCGCGGTATTATCCCGTATTGACGCCGGGCAA
GAGCAACTCGGTCGCCGCATACACTATTCTCAGAATGACTTGGTTGAGTACTCACCAGTCACAGAAAAGC
ATCTTACGGATGGCATGACAGTAAGAGAATTATGCAGTGCTGCCATAACCATGAGTGATAACACTGCGGC
CAACTTACTTCTGACAACGATCGGAGGACCGAAGGAGCTAACCGCTTTTTTGCACAACATGGGGGATCAT
GTAACTCGCCTTGATCGTTGGGAACCGGAGCTGAATGAAGCCATACCAAACGACGAGCGTGACACCACGA
TGCCTGTAGCAATGGCAACAACGTTGCGCAAACTATTAACTGGCGAACTACTTACTCTAGCTTCCCGGCA
ACAATTAATAGACTGGATGGAGGCGGATAAAGTTGCAGGACCACTTCTGCGCTCGGCCCTTCCGGCTGGC
TGGTTTATTGCTGATAAATCTGGAGCCGGTGAGCGTGGAAGCCGCGGTATCATTGCAGCACTGGGGCCAG
ATGGTAAGCCCTCCCGTATCGTAGTTATCTACACGACGGGGAGTCAGGCAACTATGGATGAACGAAATAG
ACAGATCGCTGAGATAGGTGCCTCACTGATTAAGCATTGGTAACTGTCAGACCAAGTTTACTCATATATA
CTTTAGATTGATTTAAAACTTCATTTTTAATTTAAAAGGATCTAGGTGAAGATCCTTTTTGATAATCTCA
TGACCAAAATCCCTTAACGTGAGTTTTCGTTCCACTGAGCGTCAGACCCCGTAGAAAAGATCAAAGGATC
TTCTTGAGATCCTTTTTTTCTGCGCGTAATCTGCTGCTTGCAAACAAAAAAACCACCGCTACCAGCGGTG
GTTTGTTTGCCGGATCAAGAGCTACCAACTCTTTTTCCGAAGGTAACTGGCTTCAGCAGAGCGCAGATAC
CAAATACTGTTCTTCTAGTGTAGCCGTAGTTAGGCCACCACTTCAAGAACTCTGTAGCACCGCCTACATA
CCTCGCTCTGCTAATCCTGTTACCAGTGGCTGCTGCCAGTGGCGATAAGTCGTGTCTTACCGGGTTGGAC
TCAAGACGATAGTTACCGGATAAGGCGCAGCGGTCGGGCTGAACGGGGGGTTCGTGCACACAGCCCAGCT
TGGAGCGAACGACCTACACCGAACTGAGATACCTACAGCGTGAGCTATGAGAAAGCGCCACGCTTCCCGA
AGGGAGAAAGGCGGACAGGTATCCGGTAAGCGGCAGGGTCGGAACAGGAGAGCGCACGAGGGAGCTTCCA
GGGGGAAACGCCTGGTATCTTTATAGTCCTGTCGGGTTTCGCCACCTCTGACTTGAGCGTCGATTTTTGT
GATGCTCGTCAGGGGGGCGGAGCCTATGGAAAAACGCCAGCAACGCGGCCTTTTTACGGTTCCTGGCCTT
TTGCTGGCCTTTTGCTCACATGT
